Addgene plasmid #135288: pGLuc
Purpose: GBPart - GLuc Luciferase CDS
Depositing lab: Koen Venken. Depositing organization: Baylor College of Medicine. Publication: Examining multiple cellular pathways at once using multiplex hextuple luciferase assaying. Sarrion-Perdigones A, Chang L, Gonzalez Y, Gallego-Flores T, Young DW, Venken KJT. Nat Commun. 2019 Dec 13;10(1):5710. doi: 10.1038/s41467-019-13651-y. PubMed 31836712.
Backbone
  Vector backbone: pUPD
  Backbone manufacturer: Diego Orzaez Lab
  Backbone size w/o insert (bp): 3057
  Total vector size (bp): 3617
  Vector type: Luciferase, Synthetic Biology
Growth in bacteria
  Bacterial resistance: Ampicillin, 100 μg/mL
  Growth temperature: 37°C
  Growth strain: DH5alpha
  Copy number: High Copy
Gene/Insert
  Gene/Insert name: Gaussia Luciferase (alt name: Luciferase from Gaussia princeps)
  Species: H. sapiens (human), Synthetic
  Insert size (bp): 560
  Cloning method: Restriction Enzyme; 5′ cloning site BsmBI (destroyed during cloning); 3′ cloning site BsmBI (destroyed during cloning)
  Sequencing primers: 5′ gtaaaacgacggccagt; 3′ gtcatagctgtttcctg
Terms and licenses: Academic/Nonprofit Terms; Industry Terms: Not Available to Industry
Depositor comments: Insert can be released with BsaI
How to cite: pGLuc was a gift from Koen Venken (Addgene plasmid # 135288 ; http://n2t.net/addgene:135288 ; RRID:Addgene_135288)
