[The description below was written by a language model from this plasmid's Addgene catalogue record and pLannotate feature annotations shown in this document.]
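Description:
pGLuc is a GoldenBraid-style "GBPart" plasmid that stores the coding sequence of Gaussia luciferase (the luciferase from Gaussia princeps) as a standardized, reusable building block in the pUPD part-domestication backbone. It is a small (about 3.6 kb) high-copy E. coli cloning vector, not an expression construct. It replicates from a ColE1/pUC-type origin, is selected with ampicillin through the bla gene and its native promoter, and also carries an f1 phage origin. The insert of roughly 560 bp was placed in pUPD using BsmBI, and both sites were destroyed in the process. According to the depositor, the part can be released with BsaI, which is how such parts are passed on into Type IIS-based assemblies of larger transcriptional units. The record lists the insert species as human and synthetic, but it does not say whether this reflects codon optimization.

The automated feature table covers the full plasmid but does not label the luciferase itself. The unannotated stretch between the SP6 promoter and the antisense T7 promoter corresponds in position and size to the insert, and the short hit to a hornet peptide at its start is most likely a spurious match. The lac promoter, operator and CAP site, together with lacZα and lacI fragments, are remnants of the backbone's blue/white screening cassette interrupted by the cloning site. No eukaryotic promoter, terminator or tag is annotated, so the part must be combined with regulatory modules to function as a reporter. The associated work concerns multiplexed luciferase assays that monitor several cellular pathways at once, for which this CDS part serves as one of the reporter components.
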