Features (pLannotate 1.2.2; 13 found; start..end, strand, type, name):
      1..19      +  promoter       SP6 promoter: promoter for bacteriophage SP6 RNA polymerase
     31..93      +  CDS            VESPI_VESMG (fragment): Experimental evidence at protein level: Swiss-Prot protein existence level 1. Shows contractile activity on isolated ileum smooth muscle. From Vespa magnifica (Hornet).
    759..777     -  promoter       T7 promoter: promoter for bacteriophage T7 RNA polymerase
    780..937     +  CDS            lacZα (fragment): LacZα fragment of β-galactosidase; lacZ fragment
    941..1396    +  rep_origin     f1 ori (sequence partly withheld): f1 bacteriophage origin of replication; arrow indicates direction of (+) strand synthesis
   1397..1447    -  misc_feature   bom (fragment): basis of mobility region from pBR322
   1474..1578    +  promoter       AmpR promoter: bla
   1579..2439    +  CDS            AmpR: β-lactamase; bla; confers resistance to ampicillin, carbenicillin, and related antibiotics
   2610..3198    +  rep_origin     ori: high-copy-number ColE1/pMB1/pBR322/pUC origin of replication
   3381..3473    +  CDS            lacI (fragment): lac repressor; lacI; The lac repressor binds to the lac operator to inhibit transcription in E. coli. This inhibition can be relieved by adding lactose or isopropyl-β-D-thiogalactopyranoside (IPTG).
   3486..3507    +  protein_bind   CAP binding site: CAP binding activates transcription in the presence of cAMP. E. coli catabolite activator protein
   3522..3552    +  promoter       lac promoter: promoter for the E. coli lac operon
   3560..3576    +  protein_bind   lac operator: The lac repressor binds to the lac operator to inhibit transcription in E. coli. This inhibition can be relieved by adding lactose or isopropyl-β-D-thiogalactopyranoside (IPTG). lac repressor encoded by lacI
>Addgene plasmid #135288 | pGLuc | addgene full sequence | sequence record 272003 | Addgene NGS Result
ATTTAGGTGACACTATAGAATACTCAAGCTATGCATCCAACGCGTTGGGAGCTCTCCCATATGGTCGACC
TGCAGGCGGCCGCGAATTCACTAGTGATTGGGCGATGAGTGGTCTCGAATGGGTGTTAAGGTGCTGTTCG
CCCTGATCTGCATTGCCGTCGCCGAGGCCAAGCCCACTGAGAACAACGAGGACTTCAACATCGTGGCCGT
TGCCTCCAACTTCGCCACCACTGATCTGGATGCCGACCGCGGCAAGTTGCCCGGCAAGAAGCTGCCCCTG
GAGGTGCTCAAGGAGCTGGAGGCCAACGCCCGCAAGGCTGGATGCACCCGTGGATGCCTGATCTGCCTGT
CCCACATCAAGTGCACCCCCAAGATGAAGAAGTTCATTCCAGGCCGTTGCCACACCTACGAGGGCGACAA
GGAGTCCGCCCAGGGCGGTATTGGCGAGGCTATCGTCGATATCCCGGAGATCCCCGGTTTCAAGGACCTG
GAGCCCTTGGAGCAGTTCATTGCCCAGGTTGACCTCTGCGTCGACTGCACCACCGGCTGCCTCAAGGGAC
TGGCCAACGTCCAGTGCTCCGACCTGCTGAAGAAGTGGCTGCCACAGCGTTGCGCCACCTTCGCTTCCAA
AATCCAGGGCCAGGTCGATAAGATCAAGGGTGCTGGAGGCGACTAAGGCTTCGAGACCACTCATCGCCCA
ATCGAATTCCCGCGGCCGCCATGGCGGCCGGGAGCATGCGACGTCGGGCCCAATTCGCCCTATAGTGAGT
CGTATTACAATTCACTGGCCGTCGTTTTACAACGTCGTGACTGGGAAAACCCTGGCGTTACCCAACTTAA
TCGCCTTGCAGCACATCCCCCTTTCGCCAGCTGGCGTAATAGCGAAGAGGCCCGCACCGATCGCCCTTCC
CAACAGTTGCGCAGCCTGAATGGCGAATGG
[124 nt withheld, positions 941-1064]
C
[91 nt withheld, positions 1066-1156]
AGGGTGATGGTTCACGTAGTGGGCCAGCGCCCTGATAGACGGTTTTTCGCCCTTTGACGTTGGAGTCCAC
GTTCTTT
[37 nt withheld, positions 1234-1270]
ACCCTATCTCGGTCTATTCTTTTGATTTATAAGGGATTTTGCCGATTTCGGCCTATTGGTTAAAAAATGA
GCTGATTTAACAAAAATTTAACGCGAATTTTAACAAAATATTAACGCTTACAATTTCCTGATGCGGTATT
TTCTCCTTACGCATCTGTGCGGTATTTCACACCGCATCAGGTGGCACTTTTCGGGGAAATGTGCGCGGAA
CCCCTATTTGTTTATTTTTCTAAATACATTCAAATATGTATCCGCTCATGAGACAATAACCCTGATAAAT
GCTTCAATAATATTGAAAAAGGAAGAGTATGAGTATTCAACATTTCCGTGTCGCCCTTATTCCCTTTTTT
GCGGCATTTTGCCTTCCTGTTTTTGCTCACCCAGAAACGCTGGTGAAAGTAAAAGATGCTGAAGATCAGT
TGGGTGCACGAGTGGGTTACATCGAACTGGATCTCAACAGCGGTAAGATCCTTGAGAGTTTTCGCCCCGA
AGAACGTTTTCCAATGATGAGCACTTTTAAAGTTCTGCTATGTGGCGCGGTATTATCCCGTATTGACGCC
GGGCAAGAGCAACTCGGTCGCCGCATACACTATTCTCAGAATGACTTGGTTGAGTACTCACCAGTCACAG
AAAAGCATCTTACGGATGGCATGACAGTAAGAGAATTATGCAGTGCTGCCATAACCATGAGTGATAACAC
TGCGGCCAACTTACTTCTGACAACGATCGGAGGACCGAAGGAGCTAACCGCTTTTTTGCACAACATGGGG
GATCATGTAACTCGCCTTGATCGTTGGGAACCGGAGCTGAATGAAGCCATACCAAACGACGAGCGTGACA
CCACGATGCCTGTAGCAATGGCAACAACGTTGCGCAAACTATTAACTGGCGAACTACTTACTCTAGCTTC
CCGGCAACAATTAATAGACTGGATGGAGGCGGATAAAGTTGCAGGACCACTTCTGCGCTCGGCCCTTCCG
GCTGGCTGGTTTATTGCTGATAAATCTGGAGCCGGTGAGCGTGGGTCGCGCGGTATCATTGCAGCACTGG
GGCCAGATGGTAAGCCCTCCCGTATCGTAGTTATCTACACGACGGGGAGTCAGGCAACTATGGATGAACG
AAATAGACAGATCGCTGAGATAGGTGCCTCACTGATTAAGCATTGGTAACTGTCAGACCAAGTTTACTCA
TATATACTTTAGATTGATTTAAAACTTCATTTTTAATTTAAAAGGATCTAGGTGAAGATCCTTTTTGATA
ATCTCATGACCAAAATCCCTTAACGTGAGTTTTCGTTCCACTGAGCGTCAGACCCCGTAGAAAAGATCAA
AGGATCTTCTTGAGATCCTTTTTTTCTGCGCGTAATCTGCTGCTTGCAAACAAAAAAACCACCGCTACCA
GCGGTGGTTTGTTTGCCGGATCAAGAGCTACCAACTCTTTTTCCGAAGGTAACTGGCTTCAGCAGAGCGC
AGATACCAAATACTGTTCTTCTAGTGTAGCCGTAGTTAGGCCACCACTTCAAGAACTCTGTAGCACCGCC
TACATACCTCGCTCTGCTAATCCTGTTACCAGTGGCTGCTGCCAGTGGCGATAAGTCGTGTCTTACCGGG
TTGGACTCAAGACGATAGTTACCGGATAAGGCGCAGCGGTCGGGCTGAACGGGGGGTTCGTGCACACAGC
CCAGCTTGGAGCGAACGACCTACACCGAACTGAGATACCTACAGCGTGAGCTATGAGAAAGCGCCACGCT
TCCCGAAGGGAGAAAGGCGGACAGGTATCCGGTAAGCGGCAGGGTCGGAACAGGAGAGCGCACGAGGGAG
CTTCCAGGGGGAAACGCCTGGTATCTTTATAGTCCTGTCGGGTTTCGCCACCTCTGACTTGAGCGTCGAT
TTTTGTGATGCTCGTCAGGGGGGCGGAGCCTATGGAAAAACGCCAGCAACGCGGCCTTTTTACGGTTCCT
GGCCTTTTGCTGGCCTTTTGCTCACATGTTCTTTCCTGCGTTATCCCCTGATTCTGTGGATAACCGTATT
ACCGCCTTTGAGTGAGCTGATACCGCTCGCCGCAGCCGAACGACCGAGCGCAGCGAGTCAGTGAGCGAGG
AAGCGGAAGAGCGCCCAATACGCAAACCGCCTCTCCCCGCGCGTTGGCCGATTCATTAATGCAGCTGGCA
CGACAGGTTTCCCGACTGGAAAGCGGGCAGTGAGCGCAACGCAATTAATGTGAGTTAGCTCACTCATTAG
GCACCCCAGGCTTTACACTTTATGCTTCCGGCTCGTATGTTGTGTGGAATTGTGAGCGGATAACAATTTC
ACACAGGAAACAGCTATGACCATGATTACGCCAAGCT
